>Addgene plasmid #114183 | ORAI1-YFP V107M-L273D-L276D | addgene full sequence | sequence record 218685 | Addgene NGS Result
TAATAGTAATCAATTACGGGGTCATTAGTTCATAGCCCATATATGGAGTTCCGCGTTACATAACTTACGG
TAAATGGCCCGCCTGGCTGACCGCCCAACGACCCCCGCCCATTGACGTCAATAATGACGTATGTTCCCAT
AGTAACGCCAATAGGGACTTTCCATTGACGTCAATGGGTGGAGTATTTACGGTAAACTGCCCACTTGGCA
GTACATCAAGTGTATCATATGCCAAGTACGCCCCCTATTGACGTCAATGACGGTAAATGGCCCGCCTGGC
ATTATGCCCAGTACATGACCTTATGGGACTTTCCTACTTGGCAGTACATCTACGTATTAGTCATCGCTAT
TACCATGGTGATGCGGTTTTGGCAGTACATCAATGGGCGTGGATAGCGGTTTGACTCACGGGGATTTCCA
AGTCTCCACCCCATTGACGTCAATGGGAGTTTGTTTTGGCACCAAAATCAACGGGACTTTCCAAAATGTC
GTAACAACTCCGCCCCATTGACGCAAATGGGCGGTAGGCGTGTACGGTGGGAGGTCTATATAAGCAGAGC
TGGTTTAGTGAACCGTCAGATCCGCTAGCGCTACCGGACTCAGATCTCGAGATGCATCCGGAGCCCGCCC
CGCCCCCGAGCCGTAGCAGTCCCGAGCTTCCCCCAAGCGGCGGCAGCACCACCAGCGGCAGCCGCCGGAG
CCGCCGCCGCAGCGGGGACGGGGAGCCCCCGGGGGCCCCGCCACCGCCGCCGTCCGCCGTCACCTACCCG
GACTGGATCGGCCAGAGTTACTCCGAGGTGATGAGCCTCAACGAGCACTCCATGCAGGCGCTGTCCTGGC
GCAAGCTCTACTTGAGCCGCGCCAAGCTTAAAGCCTCCAGCCGGACCTCGGCTCTGCTCTCCGGCTTCGC
CATGGTGGCAATGGTGGAGATGCAGCTGGACGCTGACCACGACTACCCACCGGGGCTGCTCATCGCCTTC
AGTGCCTGCACCACAGTGCTGGTGGCTGTGCACCTGTTTGCGCTCATGATCAGCACCTGCATCCTGCCCA
ACATCGAGGCGGTGAGCAACGTGCACAATCTCAACTCGGTCAAGGAGTCCCCCCATGAGCGCATGCACCG
CCACATCGAGCTGGCCTGGGCCTTCTCCACCGTCATTGGCACGCTGCTCTTCCTAGCTGAGGTGGTGCTG
CTCTGCTGGGTCAAGTTCTTGCCCCTCAAGAAGCAGCCAGGCCAGCCAAGGCCCACCAGCAAGCCCCCCG
CCAGTGGCGCAGCAGCCAACGTCAGCACCAGCGGCATCACCCCGGGCCAGGCAGCTGCCATCGCCTCGAC
CACCATCATGGTGCCCTTCGGCCTGATCTTTATCGTCTTCGCCGTCCACTTCTACCGCTCACTGGTTAGC
CATAAGACCGACCGACAGTTCCAGGAGGACAACGAGGACGCGGAGTTTGCCCGCTTACAGGACCAGCTGG
ACCACAGAGGGGACCACCCCCTGACGCCCGGCAGCCACTATGCCCGAATTCTGCAGTCGACGGTACCGCG
GGCCCGGGATCCACCGGTCGCCACCATGGTGAGCAAGGGCGAGGAGCTGTTCACCGGGGTGGTGCCCATC
CTGGTCGAGCTGGACGGCGACGTAAACGGCCACAAGTTCAGCGTGTCCGGCGAGGGCGAGGGCGATGCCA
CCTACGGCAAGCTGACCCTGAAGTTCATCTGCACCACCGGCAAGCTGCCCGTGCCCTGGCCCACCCTCGT
GACCACCTTCGGCTACGGCCTGCAGTGCTTCGCCCGCTACCCCGACCACATGAAGCAGCACGACTTCTTC
AAGTCCGCCATGCCCGAAGGCTACGTCCAGGAGCGCACCATCTTCTTCAAGGACGACGGCAACTACAAGA
CCCGCGCCGAGGTGAAGTTCGAGGGCGACACCCTGGTGAACCGCATCGAGCTGAAGGGCATCGACTTCAA
GGAGGACGGCAACATCCTGGGGCACAAGCTGGAGTACAACTACAACAGCCACAACGTCTATATCATGGCC
GACAAGCAGAAGAACGGCATCAAGGTGAACTTCAAGATCCGCCACAACATCGAGGACGGCAGCGTGCAGC
TCGCCGACCACTACCAGCAGAACACCCCCATCGGCGACGGCCCCGTGCTGCTGCCCGACAACCACTACCT
GAGCTACCAGTCCAAGCTGAGCAAAGACCCCAACGAGAAGCGCGATCACATGGTCCTGCTGGAGTTCGTG
ACCGCCGCCGGGATCACTCTCGGCATGGACGAGCTGTACAAGTAAAGCGGCCGCGACTCTAGATCATAAT
CAGCCATACCACATTTGTAGAGGTTTTACTTGCTTTAAAAAACCTCCCACACCTCCCCCTGAACCTGAAA
CATAAAATGAATGCAATTGTTGTTGTTAACTTGTTTATTGCAGCTTATAATGGTTACAAATAAAGCAATA
GCATCACAAATTTCACAAATAAAGCATTTTTTTCACTGCATTCTAGTTGTGGTTTGTCCAAACTCATCAA
TGTATCTTAAGGCGTAAATTGTAAGCGTTAATATTTTGTTAAAATTCGCGTTAAATTTTTGTTAAATCAG
CTCATTTTTTAACCAATAGGCCGAAATCGGCAAAATCCCTTATAAATCAAAAGAATAGACCGAGATAGGG
T
[37 nt withheld, positions 2662-2698]
AAAGAACGTGGACTCCAACGTCAAAGG
[49 nt withheld, positions 2726-2774]
T
[91 nt withheld, positions 2776-2866]
G
[124 nt withheld, positions 2868-2991]
CAGGTGGCACTTTTCGGGGAAATGTGCGCGGAACCCCTATTTGTTTATTTTTCTAAATACATTCAAATAT
GTATCCGCTCATGAGACAATAACCCTGATAAATGCTTCAATAATATTGAAAAAGGAAGAGTCCTGAGGCG
GAAAGAACCAGCTGTGGAATGTGTGTCAGTTAGGGTGTGGAAAGTCCCCAGGCTCCCCAGCAGGCAGAAG
TATGCAAAGCATGCATCTCAATTAGTCAGCAACCAGGTGTGGAAAGTCCCCAGGCTCCCCAGCAGGCAGA
AGTATGCAAAGCATGCATCTCAATTAGTCAGCAACCATAGTCCCGCCCCTAACTCCGCCCATCCCGCCCC
TAACTCCGCCCAGTTCCGCCCATTCTCCGCCCCATGGCTGACTAATTTTTTTTATTTATGCAGAGGCCGA
GGCCGCCTCGGCCTCTGAGCTATTCCAGAAGTAGTGAGGAGGCTTTTTTGGAGGCCTAGGCTTTTGCAAA
GATCGATCAAGAGACAGGATGAGGATCGTTTCGCATGATTGAACAAGATGGATTGCACGCAGGTTCTCCG
GCCGCTTGGGTGGAGAGGCTATTCGGCTATGACTGGGCACAACAGACAATCGGCTGCTCTGATGCCGCCG
TGTTCCGGCTGTCAGCGCAGGGGCGCCCGGTTCTTTTTGTCAAGACCGACCTGTCCGGTGCCCTGAATGA
ACTGCAAGACGAGGCAGCGCGGCTATCGTGGCTGGCCACGACGGGCGTTCCTTGCGCAGCTGTGCTCGAC
GTTGTCACTGAAGCGGGAAGGGACTGGCTGCTATTGGGCGAAGTGCCGGGGCAGGATCTCCTGTCATCTC
ACCTTGCTCCTGCCGAGAAAGTATCCATCATGGCTGATGCAATGCGGCGGCTGCATACGCTTGATCCGGC
TACCTGCCCATTCGACCACCAAGCGAAACATCGCATCGAGCGAGCACGTACTCGGATGGAAGCCGGTCTT
GTCGATCAGGATGATCTGGACGAAGAGCATCAGGGGCTCGCGCCAGCCGAACTGTTCGCCAGGCTCAAGG
CGAGCATGCCCGACGGCGAGGATCTCGTCGTGACCCATGGCGATGCCTGCTTGCCGAATATCATGGTGGA
AAATGGCCGCTTTTCTGGATTCATCGACTGTGGCCGGCTGGGTGTGGCGGACCGCTATCAGGACATAGCG
TTGGCTACCCGTGATATTGCTGAAGAGCTTGGCGGCGAATGGGCTGACCGCTTCCTCGTGCTTTACGGTA
TCGCCGCTCCCGATTCGCAGCTCATCGCCTTCTATCGCCTTCTTGACGAGTTCTTCTGAGCGGGACTCTG
GGGTTCGAAATGACCGACCAAGCGACGCCCAACCTGCCATCACGAGATTTCGATTCCACCGCCGCCTTCT
ATGAAAGGTTGGGCTTCGGAATCGTTTTCCGGGACGCCGGCTGGATGATCCTCCAGCGCGGGGATCTCAT
GCTGGAGTTCTTCGCCCACCCTAGGGGGAGGCTAACTGAAACACGGAAGGAGACAATACCGGAAGGAACC
CGCGCTATGACGGCAATAAAAAGACAGAATAAAACGCACGGTGTTGGGTCGTTTGTTCATAAACGCGGGG
TTCGGTCCCAGGGCTGGCACTCTGTCGATACCCCACCGAGACCCCATTGGGGCCAATACGCCCGCGTTTC
TTCCTTTTCCCCACCCCACCCCCCAAGTTCGGGTGAAGGCCCAGGGCTCGCAGCCAACGTCGGGGCGGCA
GGCCCTGCCATAGCCTCAGGTTACTCATATATACTTTAGATTGATTTAAAACTTCATTTTTAATTTAAAA
GGATCTAGGTGAAGATCCTTTTTGATAATCTCATGACCAAAATCCCTTAACGTGAGTTTTCGTTCCACTG
AGCGTCAGACCCCGTAGAAAAGATCAAAGGATCTTCTTGAGATCCTTTTTTTCTGCGCGTAATCTGCTGC
TTGCAAACAAAAAAACCACCGCTACCAGCGGTGGTTTGTTTGCCGGATCAAGAGCTACCAACTCTTTTTC
CGAAGGTAACTGGCTTCAGCAGAGCGCAGATACCAAATACTGTTCTTCTAGTGTAGCCGTAGTTAGGCCA
CCACTTCAAGAACTCTGTAGCACCGCCTACATACCTCGCTCTGCTAATCCTGTTACCAGTGGCTGCTGCC
AGTGGCGATAAGTCGTGTCTTACCGGGTTGGACTCAAGACGATAGTTACCGGATAAGGCGCAGCGGTCGG
GCTGAACGGGGGGTTCGTGCACACAGCCCAGCTTGGAGCGAACGACCTACACCGAACTGAGATACCTACA
GCGTGAGCTATGAGAAAGCGCCACGCTTCCCGAAGGGAGAAAGGCGGACAGGTATCCGGTAAGCGGCAGG
GTCGGAACAGGAGAGCGCACGAGGGAGCTTCCAGGGGGAAACGCCTGGTATCTTTATAGTCCTGTCGGGT
TTCGCCACCTCTGACTTGAGCGTCGATTTTTGTGATGCTCGTCAGGGGGGCGGAGCCTATGGAAAAACGC
CAGCAACGCGGCCTTTTTACGGTTCCTGGCCTTTTGCTGGCCTTTTGCTCACATGTTCTTTCCTGCGTTA
TCCCCTGATTCTGTGGATAACCGTATTACCGCCATGCATTAGTTAT
Features (pLannotate 1.2.2; 16 found; start..end, strand, type, name):
     54..357     +  enhancer       CMV enhancer: human cytomegalovirus immediate early enhancer
    358..561     +  promoter       CMV promoter: human cytomegalovirus (CMV) immediate early promoter
    584..611     +  misc_feature   MCS (fragment): multiple cloning site
    612..1514    +  CDS            ORAI1: CRCM1_HUMAN - Also known as CRACM1, TMEM142A. Experimental evidence at protein level: Swiss-Prot protein existence level 1. Ca(2+) release-activated Ca(2+) (CRAC) channel subunit which mediates Ca(2+) influx following depletion of intracellular Ca(2+) stores and channel activation by the Ca(2+) sensor, STIM1 (PubMed:16582901, PubMed:16645049, PubMed:16733527, PubMed:16766533, PubMed:16807233, PubMed:19249086, PubMed:23307288, PubMed:24351972, PubMed:24591628, PubMed:28219928, PubMed:20354224, PubMed:26956484). CRAC channels are the main pathway for Ca(2+) influx in T-cells and promote the immu
   1515..1552    +  misc_feature   MCS (fragment): multiple cloning site
   1566..2285    +  CDS            mEYFP: enhanced YFP with monomerizing A206K mutation (Zacharias et al., 2002) mammalian codon-optimized
   2302..2385    +  CDS            large T antigen (fragment): large T antigen from SV40 (simian virus 40)
   2408..2529    +  polyA_signal   SV40 poly(A) signal: SV40 polyadenylation signal
   2563..2991    -  rep_origin     f1 ori (sequence partly withheld): f1 bacteriophage origin of replication; arrow indicates direction of (+) strand synthesis
   3018..3122    +  promoter       AmpR promoter: bla
   3124..3481    +  promoter       SV40 promoter: SV40 enhancer and early promoter
   3516..4310    +  CDS            NeoR/KanR: aminoglycoside phosphotransferase from Tn5; aph(3')-II (or nptII); confers resistance to neomycin, kanamycin, and G418 (Geneticin®)
   4331..4483    +  CDS            ble (fragment): BLE_KLEPN - Experimental evidence at protein level: Swiss-Prot protein existence level 1. Binding protein with a strong affinity to the bleomycin family of antibiotics. Binds to CL990; an antimitotic-antibiotic compound. From Klebsiella pneumoniae.
   4542..4589    +  polyA_signal   HSV TK poly(A) signal: herpes simplex virus thymidine kinase polyadenylation signal (Cole and Stacy, 1985)
   4680..4696    -  polyA_signal   bGH poly(A) signal (fragment): bovine growth hormone polyadenylation signal
   4918..5506    +  rep_origin     ori: high-copy-number ColE1/pMB1/pBR322/pUC origin of replication
