[The description below was written by a language model from this plasmid's Addgene catalogue record and pLannotate feature annotations shown in this document.]
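Description:
ORAI1-YFP V107M-L273D-L276D is a mammalian expression plasmid of about 5.6 kb built on the Clontech EGFP-N1 backbone. It encodes human ORAI1, the pore-forming subunit of the Ca2+ release-activated Ca2+ (CRAC) channel, fused at its C terminus to a yellow fluorescent protein. The fusion is transcribed from the human cytomegalovirus immediate-early enhancer and promoter and terminated by an SV40 polyadenylation signal. The ORAI1 coding sequence sits between remnants of the multiple cloning site, directly upstream of the fluorescent protein, which the sequence annotation identifies as a monomeric EYFP variant. The plasmid was made by site-directed mutagenesis of an existing Orai1-YFP construct; the restriction sites used for the original cloning are not recorded.

Three substitutions define the insert. V107M is a naturally occurring mutation from tubular aggregate myopathy (TAM) that makes the channel constitutively active, while L273D and L276D leave the channel deficient in STIM1-mediated gating. Combining them allows the activity of the disease-associated mutant channel to be examined without gating by the STIM1 calcium sensor, with YFP fluorescence reporting expression and localisation in transfected cells. This fits the associated study of how natural ORAI1 mutations alter gating and selectivity.

For propagation, the plasmid carries a high-copy ColE1/pUC-type origin and an f1 phage origin. A single Tn5 aminoglycoside phosphotransferase gene is driven by tandem bacterial (bla) and SV40 early promoters and followed by an HSV TK polyadenylation signal, giving kanamycin resistance in E. coli and the potential for G418 selection in mammalian cells. Short annotated fragments of large T antigen, ble and bGH poly(A) appear to be backbone remnants rather than functional elements.
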