Addgene plasmid #114183: ORAI1-YFP V107M-L273D-L276D
Purpose: ORAI1 channel with C-terminal YFP, carrying the constitutively activating mutation V107M from TAM, and the mutations L273D-L276D leading to a deficiency in STIM1-mediated gating.
Depositing lab: Nicolas Demaurex. Depositing organization: University of Geneva. Publication: ORAI1 channel gating and selectivity is differentially altered by natural mutations in the first or third transmembrane domain. Bulla M, Gyimesi G, Kim JH, Bhardwaj R, Hediger MA, Frieden M, Demaurex N. J Physiol. 2018 Nov 1. doi: 10.1113/JP277079. PubMed 30382595.
Backbone
  Vector backbone: EGFP-N1
  Backbone manufacturer: Clontech
  Modifications to backbone: Generated by site-directed mutagenesis on plasmid Orai1 YFP (Anjana Rao, Addgene #19756).
  Vector type: Mammalian Expression
Growth in bacteria
  Bacterial resistance: Kanamycin, 50 μg/mL
  Growth temperature: 37°C
  Growth strain: DH5alpha
  Copy number: High Copy
Gene/Insert
  Gene/Insert name: ORAI1-YFP V107M-L273D-L276D
  Species: H. sapiens (human)
  Mutation: V107M/L273D/L276D
  Entrez Gene: ORAI1 (a.k.a. CRACM1, IMD9, ORAT1, TAM2, TMEM142A)
  Tag / fusion protein: YFP (C terminal on insert)
  Cloning method: Restriction Enzyme; 5′ cloning site unknown (unknown if destroyed); 3′ cloning site unknown (unknown if destroyed)
  Sequencing primers: 5′ unknown
Terms and licenses: Academic/Nonprofit Terms; Industry Terms: Not Available to Industry
How to cite: ORAI1-YFP V107M-L273D-L276D was a gift from Nicolas Demaurex (Addgene plasmid # 114183 ; http://n2t.net/addgene:114183 ; RRID:Addgene_114183)
