>Addgene plasmid #114183 | ORAI1-YFP V107M-L273D-L276D | depositor partial sequence | sequence record 215514 | insert
GAGCTGGTTTAGTGAACCGTCAGATCCGCTAGCGCTACCGGACTCAGATCTCGAGATGCATCCGGAGCCC
GCCCCGCCCCCGAGCCGTAGCAGTCCCGAGCTTCCCCCAAGCGGCGGCAGCACCACCAGCGGCAGCCGCC
GGAGCCGCCGCCGCAGCGGGGACGGGGAGCCCCCGGGGGCCCCGCCACCGCCGCCGTCCGCCGTCACCTA
CCCGGACTGGATCGGCCAGAGTTACTCCGAGGTGATGAGCCTCAACGAGCACTCCATGCAGGCGCTGTCC
TGGCGCAAGCTCTACTTGAGCCGCGCCAAGCTTAAAGCCTCCAGCCGGACCTCGGCTCTGCTCTCCGGCT
TCGCCATGGTGGCAATGGTGGAGATGCAGCTGGACGCTGACCACGACTACCCACCGGGGCTGCTCATCGC
CTTCAGTGCCTGCACCACAGTGCTGGTGGCTGTGCACCTGTTTGCGCTCATGATCAGCACCTGCATCCTG
CCCAACATCGAGGCGGTGAGCAACGTGCACAATCTCAACTCGGTCAAGGAGTCCCCCCATGAGCGCATGC
ACCGCCACATCGAGCTGGCCTGGGCCTTCTCCACCGTCATTGGCACGCTGCTCTTCCTAGCTGAGGTGGT
GCTGCTCTGCTGGGTCAAGTTCTTGCCCCTCAAGAAGCAGCCAGGCCAGCCAAGGCCCACCAGCAAGCCC
CCCGCCAGTGGCGCAGCAGCCAACGTCAGCACCAGCGGCATCACCCCGGGCCAGGCAGCTGCCATCGCCT
CGACCACCATCATGGTGCCCTTCGGCCTGATCTTTATCGTCTTCGCCGTCCACTTCTACCGCTCACTGGT
TAGCCATAAGACCGACCGACAGTTCCAGGAGGACAACGAGGACGCGGAGTTTGCCCGCTTACAGGACCAG
CTGGACCACAGAGGGGACCACCCCCTGACGCCCGGCAGCCACTATGCCCGAATTCTGCAGTCGACGGTAC
CGCGGGCCCGGGATCCACCGGTCGCCACCATGGTGAGCAAGGGCGAGGAGCTGTTCACCGGGGTGGTGCC
CATCCTGGTCGAGCTGGACGGCGACGTAAACGGCCACAAGTCAG
